>Addgene plasmid #98701 | pDB4282 | addgene full sequence | sequence record 182827 | Addgene NGS Result
CTTCCGCTTCCTCGCTCACTGACTCGCTGCGCTCGGTCGTTCGGCTGCGGCGAGCGGTATCAGCTCACTC
AAAGGCGGTAATACGGTTATCCACAGAATCAGGGGATAACGCAGGAAAGAACATGTGAGCAAAAGGCCAG
CAAAAGGCCAGGAACCGTAAAAAGGCCGCGTTGCTGGCGTTTTTCCATAGGCTCCGCCCCCCTGACGAGC
ATCACAAAAATCGACGCTCAAGTCAGAGGTGGCGAAACCCGACAGGACTATAAAGATACCAGGCGTTTCC
CCCTGGAAGCTCCCTCGTGCGCTCTCCTGTTCCGACCCTGCCGCTTACCGGATACCTGTCCGCCTTTCTC
CCTTCGGGAAGCGTGGCGCTTTCTCATAGCTCACGCTGTAGGTATCTCAGTTCGGTGTAGGTCGTTCGCT
CCAAGCTGGGCTGTGTGCACGAACCCCCCGTTCAGCCCGACCGCTGCGCCTTATCCGGTAACTATCGTCT
TGAGTCCAACCCGGTAAGACACGACTTATCGCCACTGGCAGCAGCCACTGGTAACAGGATTAGCAGAGCG
AGGTATGTAGGCGGTGCTACAGAGTTCTTGAAGTGGTGGCCTAACTACGGCTACACTAGAAGAACAGTAT
TTGGTATCTGCGCTCTGCTGAAGCCAGTTACCTTCGGAAAAAGAGTTGGTAGCTCTTGATCCGGCAAACA
AACCACCGCTGGTAGCGGTGGTTTTTTTGTTTGCAAGCAGCAGATTACGCGCAGAAAAAAAGGATCTCAA
GAAGATCCTTTGATCTTTTCTACGGGGTCTGACGCTCAGTGGAACGAAAACTCACGTTAAGGGATTTTGG
TCATGAGATTATCAAAAAGGATCTTCACCTAGATCCTTTTAAATTAAAAATGAAGTTTTAAATCAATCTA
AAGTATATATGAGTAAACTTGGTCTGACAGTTACCAATGCTTAATCAGTGAGGCACCTATCTCAGCGATC
TGTCTATTTCGTTCATCCATAGTTGCCTGACTCCCCGTCGTGTAGATAACTACGATACGGGAGGGCTTAC
CATCTGGCCCCAGTGCTGCAATGATACCGCGAGACCCACGCTCACCGGCTCCAGATTTATCAGCAATAAA
CCAGCCAGCCGGAAGGGCCGAGCGCAGAAGTGGTCCTGCAACTTTATCCGCCTCCATCCAGTCTATTAAT
TGTTGCCGGGAAGCTAGAGTAAGTAGTTCGCCAGTTAATAGTTTGCGCAACGTTGTTGCCATTGCTACAG
GCATCGTGGTGTCACGCTCGTCGTTTGGTATGGCTTCATTCAGCTCCGGTTCCCAACGATCAAGGCGAGT
TACATGATCCCCCATGTTGTGCAAAAAAGCGGTTAGCTCCTTCGGTCCTCCGATCGTTGTCAGAAGTAAG
TTGGCCGCAGTGTTATCACTCATGGTTATGGCAGCACTGCATAATTCTCTTACTGTCATGCCATCCGTAA
GATGCTTTTCTGTGACTGGTGAGTACTCAACCAAGTCATTCTGAGAATAGTGTATGCGGCGACCGAGTTG
CTCTTGCCCGGCGTCAATACGGGATAATACCGCGCCACATAGCAGAACTTTAAAAGTGCTCATCATTGGA
AAACGTTCTTCGGGGCGAAAACTCTCAAGGATCTTACCGCTGTTGAGATCCAGTTCGATGTAACCCACTC
GTGCACCCAACTGATCTTCAGCATCTTTTACTTTCACCAGCGTTTCTGGGTGAGCAAAAACAGGAAGGCA
AAATGCCGCAAAAAAGGGAATAAGGGCGACACGGAAATGTTGAATACTCATACTCTTCCTTTTTCAATTC
AGAAGAACTCGTCAAGAAGGCGATAGAAGGCGATGCGCTGCGAATCGGGAGCGGCGATACCGTAAAGCAC
GAGGAAGCGGTCAGCCCATTCGCCGCCAAGCTCTTCAGCAATATCACGGGTAGCCAACGCTATGTCCTGA
TAGCGGTCCGCCACACCCAGCCGGCCACAGTCGATGAATCCAGAAAAGCGGCCATTTTCCACCATGATAT
TCGGCAAGCAGGCATCGCCATGGGTCACGACGAGATCCTCGCCGTCGGGCATGCGCGCCTTGAGCCTGGC
GAACAGTTCGGCTGGCGCGAGCCCCTGATGCTCTTCGTCCAGATCATCCTGATCGACAAGACCGGCTTCC
ATCCGAGTACGTGCTCGCTCGATGCGATGTTTCGCTTGGTGGTCGAATGGGCAGGTAGCCGGATCAAGCG
TATGCAGCCGCCGCATTGCATCAGCCATGATGGATACTTTCTCGGCAGGAGCAAGGTGGGATGACAGGAG
ATCCTGCCCCGGCACTTCGCCCAATAGCAGCCAGTCCCTTCCCGCTTCAGTGACAACGTCGAGCACAGCT
GCGCAAGGAACGCCCGTCGTGGCCAGCCACGATAGCCGCGCTGCCTCGTCCTGCAGTTCATTCAGGGCAC
CGGACAGGTCGGTCTTGACAAAAAGAACCGGGCGCCCCTGCGCTGACAGCCGGAACACGGCGGCATCAGA
GCAGCCGATTGTCTGTTGTGCCCAGTCATAGCCGAATAGCCTCTCCACCCAAGCGGCCGGAGAACCTGCG
TGCAATCCATCTTGTTCAATCATGCGAAACGATCCTCATCCTGTCTCTTGATCAGATCTTGATCCCCTGC
GCCATCAGATCCTTGGCGGCAAGAAAGCCATCCAGTTTACTTTGCAGGGCTTCCCAACCTTACCAGAGGG
CGCCCCAGCTGGCAATTCCGGTTCGCTTGCTGTCCATAAAACCGCCCAGTCTAGCTATCGCCATGTAAGC
CCACTGCAAGCTACCTGCTTTCTCTTTGCGCTTGCGTTTTCCCTTGTCCAGATAGCCCAGTAGCTGACAT
TCATCCGGGGTCAGCACCGTTTCTGCGGACTGGCTTTCTACGTGTTCCGCTTCCTTTAGCAGCCCTTGCG
CCCTGAATTTTGTTAAAATTCGCGTTAAATTTTTGTTAAATCAGCTCATTTTTTAACCAATAGGCCGAAA
TCGGCAAAATCCCTTATAAATCAAAAGAATAGACCGAGATAGGGT
[37 nt withheld, positions 3056-3092]
AAAGAACGTGGACTCCAACGTCAAAGG
[49 nt withheld, positions 3120-3168]
T
[91 nt withheld, positions 3170-3260]
G
[124 nt withheld, positions 3262-3385]
CCATTCGCCATTCAGGCTGCGCAACTGTTGGGAAGGGCGATCGGTGCGGGCCTCTTCGCTATTACGCCAG
CTGGCGAAAGGGGGATGTGCTGCAAGGCGATTAAGTTGGGTAACGCCAGGGTTTTCCCAGTCACGACGTT
GTAAAACGACGGCCAGTGAATTGTAATACGACTCACTATAGGGCGAATTGGGCCCTCTAGATGCATGCTC
GAGCGGCCGCCAGTGTGATGGATATCTGCAGAATTGCCCTTCATCTGGTGTGTACAAAATTGCTTCTTGG
GCTCATATCACAAATTGCCATACAGTGCCAGGCGAGGGTATTATACAAGGCCTCAAAGAAGTTGGTTTAC
CTTTGGGACGTGGTCTCTTGCTTTTGGCTGAAATGTCTTCCAAAGGCTCTTTGGCTACTGGTTCCTACAC
AGAGAAAACCTTAGAATGGTTTGAGAAGCATACCGATTTTTGCTTTGGCTTTATAGCTGGTCGTCGATTT
CCTAACCTTCAAAGCGACTACATAACTATGTCCCCTGGTATCGGCTTGGATGTTAAAGGAGACGGGCTGG
GACAGCAATATCGTACTCCTGAAGAAGTGATTGTAAACTGCGGTAGCGATATCATCATTGTTGGTCGTGG
AGTCTATGGAGCTGGTCGTAATCCTGTTGTCGAAGCCAAGAGATATAGAGAAGCTGGTTGGAAGGCATAT
CAGCAAAGACTTTCTCAGCATTAAAAAAAGACTAATGTAAAATTTTTTTGGTTGGTTATTGAAAAAGTCG
ATGCCTTGTTTGCGTTTGTTTTCCTAGGCGTTTTATGTCAGAAGGCATTTAGAATTAGTATACAAGTACT
CTTTGGTAAAATTTTATGTAGCGACTAAAATATTAACTATTATAGATAAACACCTTGGGAATAAAAAGTA
ATTTGCTATAGTAATTTATTAAACATGCTCCTACAACATTACCACAATCTTTTCTCTTGGATTGACATTG
AATAAGAAAAGAGTGAATTTTTTTAGACTTGTAATGATAACTATGTACAAAGCCAATGAAAGATGTATGT
AGATGAATGTAAAATACCATGTAGACAAACAAGATAAAACTTGGTTATAAACATTGGTGTTGGAACAGAA
TAAATTAGATGTCAAAAAGTTTCGTCAATATCACAAGCTCATCGCGATGGTATGCGGTGTGAAATACCGC
ACAGATGCGTAAGGAGAAAATACCGCATCAGGCGCCATTCGCCATTCAGGCTGCGCAACTGTTGGGAAGG
GCGATCGGTGCGGGCCTCTTCGCTATTACGCCAGCTGGCGAAAGGGGGATGTGCTGCAAGGCGATTAAGT
TGGGTAACGCCAGGGTTTTCCCAGTCACGACGTTGTAAAACGACGGCCAGTGCCAAGCTTGCATGCCTGC
AGGTCGACTCTAGAGGATCCCCACGGTACCCCTGTTTCGTCCTCACGGACTCATCAGACCGGAAAGCACA
TCCGGTGACAGGGCACCACCGACTCGGTGCCACTCACTTTTTTCAAGTTGATAACGGACTAGCCTTATTT
TAACTTGCTATTTCTAGCTCTAAAACGCGGCCGCTAAGGGCAATTCCAGCACACTGGCGGCCGTTACTAG
TGGATCCGAGCTCGGTACCAAGCTTGGCGTAATCATGGTCATAGCTGTTTCCTGTGTGAAATTGTTATCC
GCTCACAATTCCACACAACATACGAGCCGGAAGCATAAAGTGTAAAGCCTGGGGTGCCTAATGAGTGAGC
TAACTCACATTAATTGCGTTGCGCTCACTGCCCGCTTTCCAGTCGGGAAACCTGTCGTGCCAGCTGCATT
AATGAATCGGCCAACGCGCGGGGAGAGGCGGTTTGCGTATTGGGCGCT
Features (pLannotate 1.2.2; 17 found; start..end, strand, type, name):
    182..770     -  rep_origin     ori: high-copy-number ColE1/pMB1/pBR322/pUC origin of replication
    941..1801    -  CDS            AmpR: β-lactamase; bla; confers resistance to ampicillin, carbenicillin, and related antibiotics
   1802..1818    -  promoter       AmpR promoter (fragment): bla
   1822..2613    -  CDS            neo: KKA2_KLEPN - Also known as kan, nptII. Experimental evidence at protein level: Swiss-Prot protein existence level 1. Resistance to kanamycin, neomycin, paromomycin, ribostamycin, butirosin and gentamicin B. From Klebsiella pneumoniae.
   2645..2944    -  CDS            tnpA (fragment): TN5P_ECOLX - Also known as tnp. Experimental evidence at protein level: Swiss-Prot protein existence level 1. Mediates transposition of transposon Tn5 by a 'cut and paste' mechanism. First, the monomeric transposase binds the 19 bp inverted DNA repeats flanking the transposon. Then, dimerization of the DNA- bound transposase creates a synaptic DNA complex. After nicking of the first DNA strand, excision of the transposon proceeds through a series of intermediates. The transposase then mediates the insertion of the transposon at a new site by strand transfer. The activity of the wild- type tran
   2957..3385    -  rep_origin     f1 ori (sequence partly withheld): f1 bacteriophage origin of replication; arrow indicates direction of (+) strand synthesis
   3389..3546    -  CDS            lacZα (fragment): LacZα fragment of β-galactosidase; lacZ fragment
   3549..3567    +  promoter       T7 promoter: promoter for bacteriophage T7 RNA polymerase
   3637..4109    +  CDS            S. pombe ura4 (fragment): orotidine 5'-phosphate decarboxylase, required for uracil biosynthesis; Schizosaccharomyces pombe ura4
   4556..4607    +  misc_feature   bom (fragment): basis of mobility region from pBR322
   4613..4767    -  CDS            lacZα (fragment): LacZα fragment of β-galactosidase; lacZ fragment
   4770..4807    -  misc_feature   MCS (fragment): pUC18/19 multiple cloning site
   4816..4867    -  misc_RNA       sTRSV HHRz: hammerhead ribozyme from the tobacco ringspot virus satellite RNA (Khvorova et al., 2003)
   5057..5073    -  protein_bind   lac operator: The lac repressor binds to the lac operator to inhibit transcription in E. coli. This inhibition can be relieved by adding lactose or isopropyl-β-D-thiogalactopyranoside (IPTG). lac repressor encoded by lacI
   5081..5111    -  promoter       lac promoter: promoter for the E. coli lac operon
   5126..5147    -  protein_bind   CAP binding site: CAP binding activates transcription in the presence of cAMP. E. coli catabolite activator protein
   5160..5252    -  CDS            lacI (fragment): lac repressor; lacI; The lac repressor binds to the lac operator to inhibit transcription in E. coli. This inhibition can be relieved by adding lactose or isopropyl-β-D-thiogalactopyranoside (IPTG).
