[The description below was written by a language model from this plasmid's Addgene catalogue record and pLannotate feature annotations shown in this document.]
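Description:
pDB4282 is a 5,253-nt bacterial cloning plasmid built on the pEASY-blunt backbone. It is not a functional expression vector in its own right. Instead it serves as a PCR template in a cloning-free CRISPR/Cas9 genome-editing method for fission yeast. It is maintained in E. coli at high copy through a ColE1/pUC-type origin and carries both β-lactamase (ampicillin) and neo/nptII (kanamycin) resistance genes. The backbone also contributes an f1 phage origin, a T7 promoter, and interrupted lacZα fragments with the lac promoter and operator. No yeast replication origin is annotated.

The insert, catalogued as a synthetic "gRNA PCR template", contains the 3' portion of the Schizosaccharomyces pombe ura4 marker, annotated as a partial ura4 coding sequence (orotidine 5'-phosphate decarboxylase, needed for uracil biosynthesis). According to the record it also contains the gRNA elements that lie downstream of the target sequence. The automated annotation does not label a gRNA scaffold explicitly, but it does detect a hammerhead ribozyme in the insert region, along with pUC-derived MCS, lacZα and bom fragments. Ribozymes of this kind are commonly used to process guide RNA transcripts, though the record does not state this one's role.

In the split-ura4 system, PCR from this template produces a linear gRNA insert. That insert is co-transformed with a gapped Cas9-encoding plasmid derived from the companion construct pDB4280. Gap repair in the yeast cell joins the two fragments into a circular plasmid. Because neither fragment carries a complete ura4 gene, the marker is restored only by correct assembly, which reduces background from non-specific gap repair. A parallel pair of plasmids provides the same function for a split-bsdMX marker.
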