Addgene plasmid #98701: pDB4282
Purpose: A plasmid containing the 3' portion of the ura4 marker and the gRNA elements downstream of the target sequence. It serves as the PCR template for generating the gRNA insert in the split-ura4 system
Depositing lab: Li-Lin Du. Depositing organization: National Institute of Biological Sciences, Beijing. Publication: A Cloning-Free Method for CRISPR/Cas9-Mediated Genome Editing in Fission Yeast. Zhang XR, He JB, Wang YZ, Du LL. G3 (Bethesda). 2018 Apr 27. pii: g3.118.200164. doi: 10.1534/g3.118.200164. PubMed 29703785.
Backbone
  Vector backbone: pEASY-blunt
  Backbone manufacturer: TransGen Biotech
  Vector type: Yeast Expression, CRISPR
Growth in bacteria
  Bacterial resistance: Ampicillin and Kanamycin, 100 & 50 μg/mL
  Growth temperature: 37°C
  Growth strain: DH5alpha
  Copy number: High Copy
Gene/Insert
  Gene/Insert name: gRNA PCR template
  Species: Synthetic
  Cloning method: Unknown
Terms and licenses: Academic/Nonprofit Terms; Industry Terms: Not Available to Industry
Depositor comments: These plasmids are used for a cloning-free method of CRISPR/Cas9-mediated genome editing in fission yeast. This method takes advantage of gap repair in fission yeast cells to assemble two linear DNA fragments, a gapped Cas9-encoding plasmid and a PCR-amplified gRNA insert, into a circular plasmid. To reduce non-specific gap repair background, we adopt a split-marker strategy. pDB4280 and pDB4282 serve as the source of the gapped plasmid and the PCR template for gRNA insert amplification, respectively, in the split-ura4 system. pDB4281 and pDB4283 serve the same purposes for the split-bsdMX system. pDB4279 is a transformation control for the split-bsdMX system.
How to cite: pDB4282 was a gift from Li-Lin Du (Addgene plasmid # 98701 ; http://n2t.net/addgene:98701 ; RRID:Addgene_98701)
